>Addgene plasmid #122345 | px335-sgRNA-EF(Cas9n)-Eif4a1-R | depositor full sequence | sequence record 233472 | px335-sgRNA-EF(Cas9n)-Eif4a1-R sequence 8447 bps
GAGGGCCTATTTCCCATGATTCCTTCATATTTGCATATACGATACAAGGCTGTTAGAGAGATAATTGGAA
TTAATTTGACTGTAAACACAAAGATATTAGTACAAAATACGTGACGTAGAAAGTAATAATTTCTTGGGTA
GTTTGCAGTTTTAAAATTATGTTTTAAAATGGACTATCATATGCTTACCGTAACTTGAAAGTATTTCGAT
TTCTTGGCTTTATATATCTTGTGGAAAGGACGAAACACCGGTCAGGATTCTCGGTAAGAAGTTTAAGAGC
TATGCTGGAAACAGCATAGCAAGTTTAAATAAGGCTAGTCCGTTATCAACTTGAAAAAGTGGCACCGAGT
CGGTGCTTTTTTGTTTTAGAGCTAGAAATAGCAAGTTAAAATAAGGCTAGTCCGTTTTTAGCGCGTGCGC
CAATTCTGCAGACAAATGGCTCTAGAGGTACCCGTTACATAACTTACGGTAAATGGCCCGCCTGGCTGAC
CGCCCAACGACCCCCGCCCATTGACGTCAATAGTAACGCCAATAGGGACTTTCCATTGACGTCAATGGGT
GGAGTATTTACGGTAAACTGCCCACTTGGCAGTACATCAAGTGTATCATATGCCAAGTACGCCCCCTATT
GACGTCAATGACGGTAAATGGCCCGCCTGGCATTGTGCCCAGTACATGACCTTATGGGACTTTCCTACTT
GGCAGTACATCTACGTATTAGTCATCGCTATTACCATGGTCGAGGTGAGCCCCACGTTCTGCTTCACTCT
CCCCATCTCCCCCCCCTCCCCACCCCCAATTTTGTATTTATTTATTTTTTAATTATTTTGTGCAGCGATG
GGGGCGGGGGGGGGGGGGGGGCGCGCGCCAGGCGGGGCGGGGCGGGGCGAGGGGCGGGGCGGGGCGAGGC
GGAGAGGTGCGGCGGCAGCCAATCAGAGCGGCGCGCTCCGAAAGTTTCCTTTTATGGCGAGGCGGCGGCG
GCGGCGGCCCTATAAAAAGCGAAGCGCGCGGCGGGCGGGAGTCGCTGCGACGCTGCCTTCGCCCCGTGCC
CCGCTCCGCCGCCGCCTCGCGCCGCCCGCCCCGGCTCTGACTGACCGCGTTACTCCCACAGGTGAGCGGG
CGGGACGGCCCTTCTCCTCCGGGCTGTAATTAGCTGAGCAAGAGGTAAGGGTTTAAGGGATGGTTGGTTG
GTGGGGTATTAATGTTTAATTACCTGGAGCACCTGCCTGAAATCACTTTTTTTCAGGTTGGACCGGTGCC
ACCATGTACCCATACGATGTTCCAGATTACGCTTCGCCGAAGAAAAAGCGCAAGGTCGAAGCGTCCGACA
AGAAGTACAGCATCGGCCTGGCCATCGGCACCAACTCTGTGGGCTGGGCCGTGATCACCGACGAGTACAA
GGTGCCCAGCAAGAAATTCAAGGTGCTGGGCAACACCGACCGGCACAGCATCAAGAAGAACCTGATCGGA
GCCCTGCTGTTCGACAGCGGCGAAACAGCCGAGGCCACCCGGCTGAAGAGAACCGCCAGAAGAAGATACA
CCAGACGGAAGAACCGGATCTGCTATCTGCAAGAGATCTTCAGCAACGAGATGGCCAAGGTGGACGACAG
CTTCTTCCACAGACTGGAAGAGTCCTTCCTGGTGGAAGAGGATAAGAAGCACGAGCGGCACCCCATCTTC
GGCAACATCGTGGACGAGGTGGCCTACCACGAGAAGTACCCCACCATCTACCACCTGAGAAAGAAACTGG
TGGACAGCACCGACAAGGCCGACCTGCGGCTGATCTATCTGGCCCTGGCCCACATGATCAAGTTCCGGGG
CCACTTCCTGATCGAGGGCGACCTGAACCCCGACAACAGCGACGTGGACAAGCTGTTCATCCAGCTGGTG
CAGACCTACAACCAGCTGTTCGAGGAAAACCCCATCAACGCCAGCGGCGTGGACGCCAAGGCCATCCTGT
CTGCCAGACTGAGCAAGAGCAGACGGCTGGAAAATCTGATCGCCCAGCTGCCCGGCGAGAAGAAGAATGG
CCTGTTCGGCAACCTGATTGCCCTGAGCCTGGGCCTGACCCCCAACTTCAAGAGCAACTTCGACCTGGCC
GAGGATGCCAAACTGCAGCTGAGCAAGGACACCTACGACGACGACCTGGACAACCTGCTGGCCCAGATCG
GCGACCAGTACGCCGACCTGTTTCTGGCCGCCAAGAACCTGTCCGACGCCATCCTGCTGAGCGACATCCT
GAGAGTGAACACCGAGATCACCAAGGCCCCCCTGAGCGCCTCTATGATCAAGAGATACGACGAGCACCAC
CAGGACCTGACCCTGCTGAAAGCTCTCGTGCGGCAGCAGCTGCCTGAGAAGTACAAAGAGATTTTCTTCG
ACCAGAGCAAGAACGGCTACGCCGGCTACATTGACGGCGGAGCCAGCCAGGAAGAGTTCTACAAGTTCAT
CAAGCCCATCCTGGAAAAGATGGACGGCACCGAGGAACTGCTCGTGAAGCTGAACAGAGAGGACCTGCTG
CGGAAGCAGCGGACCTTCGACAACGGCAGCATCCCCCACCAGATCCACCTGGGAGAGCTGCACGCCATTC
TGCGGCGGCAGGAAGATTTTTACCCATTCCTGAAGGACAACCGGGAAAAGATCGAGAAGATCCTGACCTT
CCGCATCCCCTACTACGTGGGCCCTCTGGCCAGGGGAAACAGCAGATTCGCCTGGATGACCAGAAAGAGC
GAGGAAACCATCACCCCCTGGAACTTCGAGGAAGTGGTGGACAAGGGCGCTTCCGCCCAGAGCTTCATCG
AGCGGATGACCAACTTCGATAAGAACCTGCCCAACGAGAAGGTGCTGCCCAAGCACAGCCTGCTGTACGA
GTACTTCACCGTGTATAACGAGCTGACCAAAGTGAAATACGTGACCGAGGGAATGAGAAAGCCCGCCTTC
CTGAGCGGCGAGCAGAAAAAGGCCATCGTGGACCTGCTGTTCAAGACCAACCGGAAAGTGACCGTGAAGC
AGCTGAAAGAGGACTACTTCAAGAAAATCGAGTGCTTCGACTCCGTGGAAATCTCCGGCGTGGAAGATCG
GTTCAACGCCTCCCTGGGCACATACCACGATCTGCTGAAAATTATCAAGGACAAGGACTTCCTGGACAAT
GAGGAAAACGAGGACATTCTGGAAGATATCGTGCTGACCCTGACACTGTTTGAGGACAGAGAGATGATCG
AGGAACGGCTGAAAACCTATGCCCACCTGTTCGACGACAAAGTGATGAAGCAGCTGAAGCGGCGGAGATA
CACCGGCTGGGGCAGGCTGAGCCGGAAGCTGATCAACGGCATCCGGGACAAGCAGTCCGGCAAGACAATC
CTGGATTTCCTGAAGTCCGACGGCTTCGCCAACAGAAACTTCATGCAGCTGATCCACGACGACAGCCTGA
CCTTTAAAGAGGACATCCAGAAAGCCCAGGTGTCCGGCCAGGGCGATAGCCTGCACGAGCACATTGCCAA
TCTGGCCGGCAGCCCCGCCATTAAGAAGGGCATCCTGCAGACAGTGAAGGTGGTGGACGAGCTCGTGAAA
GTGATGGGCCGGCACAAGCCCGAGAACATCGTGATCGAAATGGCCAGAGAGAACCAGACCACCCAGAAGG
GACAGAAGAACAGCCGCGAGAGAATGAAGCGGATCGAAGAGGGCATCAAAGAGCTGGGCAGCCAGATCCT
GAAAGAACACCCCGTGGAAAACACCCAGCTGCAGAACGAGAAGCTGTACCTGTACTACCTGCAGAATGGG
CGGGATATGTACGTGGACCAGGAACTGGACATCAACCGGCTGTCCGACTACGATGTGGACCATATCGTGC
CTCAGAGCTTTCTGAAGGACGACTCCATCGACAACAAGGTGCTGACCAGAAGCGACAAGAACCGGGGCAA
GAGCGACAACGTGCCCTCCGAAGAGGTCGTGAAGAAGATGAAGAACTACTGGCGGCAGCTGCTGAACGCC
AAGCTGATTACCCAGAGAAAGTTCGACAATCTGACCAAGGCCGAGAGAGGCGGCCTGAGCGAACTGGATA
AGGCCGGCTTCATCAAGAGACAGCTGGTGGAAACCCGGCAGATCACAAAGCACGTGGCACAGATCCTGGA
CTCCCGGATGAACACTAAGTACGACGAGAATGACAAGCTGATCCGGGAAGTGAAAGTGATCACCCTGAAG
TCCAAGCTGGTGTCCGATTTCCGGAAGGATTTCCAGTTTTACAAAGTGCGCGAGATCAACAACTACCACC
ACGCCCACGACGCCTACCTGAACGCCGTCGTGGGAACCGCCCTGATCAAAAAGTACCCTAAGCTGGAAAG
CGAGTTCGTGTACGGCGACTACAAGGTGTACGACGTGCGGAAGATGATCGCCAAGAGCGAGCAGGAAATC
GGCAAGGCTACCGCCAAGTACTTCTTCTACAGCAACATCATGAACTTTTTCAAGACCGAGATTACCCTGG
CCAACGGCGAGATCCGGAAGCGGCCTCTGATCGAGACAAACGGCGAAACCGGGGAGATCGTGTGGGATAA
GGGCCGGGATTTTGCCACCGTGCGGAAAGTGCTGAGCATGCCCCAAGTGAATATCGTGAAAAAGACCGAG
GTGCAGACAGGCGGCTTCAGCAAAGAGTCTATCCTGCCCAAGAGGAACAGCGATAAGCTGATCGCCAGAA
AGAAGGACTGGGACCCTAAGAAGTACGGCGGCTTCGACAGCCCCACCGTGGCCTATTCTGTGCTGGTGGT
GGCCAAAGTGGAAAAGGGCAAGTCCAAGAAACTGAAGAGTGTGAAAGAGCTGCTGGGGATCACCATCATG
GAAAGAAGCAGCTTCGAGAAGAATCCCATCGACTTTCTGGAAGCCAAGGGCTACAAAGAAGTGAAAAAGG
ACCTGATCATCAAGCTGCCTAAGTACTCCCTGTTCGAGCTGGAAAACGGCCGGAAGAGAATGCTGGCCTC
TGCCGGCGAACTGCAGAAGGGAAACGAACTGGCCCTGCCCTCCAAATATGTGAACTTCCTGTACCTGGCC
AGCCACTATGAGAAGCTGAAGGGCTCCCCCGAGGATAATGAGCAGAAACAGCTGTTTGTGGAACAGCACA
AGCACTACCTGGACGAGATCATCGAGCAGATCAGCGAGTTCTCCAAGAGAGTGATCCTGGCCGACGCTAA
TCTGGACAAAGTGCTGTCCGCCTACAACAAGCACCGGGATAAGCCCATCAGAGAGCAGGCCGAGAATATC
ATCCACCTGTTTACCCTGACCAATCTGGGAGCCCCTGCCGCCTTCAAGTACTTTGACACCACCATCGACC
GGAAGAGGTACACCAGCACCAAAGAGGTGCTGGACGCCACCCTGATCCACCAGAGCATCACCGGCCTGTA
CGAGACACGGATCGACCTGTCTCAGCTGGGAGGCGACAGCCCCAAGAAGAAGAGAAAGGTGGAGGCCAGC
TAAGAATTCCTAGAGCTCGCTGATCAGCCTCGACTGTGCCTTCTAGTTGCCAGCCATCTGTTGTTTGCCC
CTCCCCCGTGCCTTCCTTGACCCTGGAAGGTGCCACTCCCACTGTCCTTTCCTAATAAAATGAGGAAATT
GCATCGCATTGTCTGAGTAGGTGTCATTCTATTCTGGGGGGTGGGGTGGGGCAGGACAGCAAGGGGGAGG
ATTGGGAAGAGAATAGCAGGCATGCTGGGGAGCGGCCGCAGGAACCCCTAGTGATGGAGTTGGCCACTCC
CTCTCTGCGCGCTCGCTCGCTCACTGAGGCCGGGCGACCAAAGGTCGCCCGACGCCCGGGCTTTGCCCGG
GCGGCCTCAGTGAGCGAGCGAGCGCGCAGCTGCCTGCAGGGGCGCCTGATGCGGTATTTTCTCCTTACGC
ATCTGTGCGGTATTTCACACCGCATA
[142 nt withheld, positions 5907-6048]
C
[141 nt withheld, positions 6050-6190]
CCTTTGACGTTGGAGTCCACGTTCTTT
[37 nt withheld, positions 6218-6254]
ACCCTATCTCGGGCTATTCTTTTGATTTATAAGGGATTTTGCCGATTTCGGCCTATTGGTTAAAAAATGA
GCTGATTTAACAAAAATTTAACGCGAATTTTAACAAAATATTAACGTTTACAATTTTATGGTGCACTCTC
AGTACAATCTGCTCTGATGCCGCATAGTTAAGCCAGCCCCGACACCCGCCAACACCCGCTGACGCGCCCT
GACGGGCTTGTCTGCTCCCGGCATCCGCTTACAGACAAGCTGTGACCGTCTCCGGGAGCTGCATGTGTCA
GAGGTTTTCACCGTCATCACCGAAACGCGCGAGACGAAAGGGCCTCGTGATACGCCTATTTTTATAGGTT
AATGTCATGATAATAATGGTTTCTTAGACGTCAGGTGGCACTTTTCGGGGAAATGTGCGCGGAACCCCTA
TTTGTTTATTTTTCTAAATACATTCAAATATGTATCCGCTCATGAGACAATAACCCTGATAAATGCTTCA
ATAATATTGAAAAAGGAAGAGTATGAGTATTCAACATTTCCGTGTCGCCCTTATTCCCTTTTTTGCGGCA
TTTTGCCTTCCTGTTTTTGCTCACCCAGAAACGCTGGTGAAAGTAAAAGATGCTGAAGATCAGTTGGGTG
CACGAGTGGGTTACATCGAACTGGATCTCAACAGCGGTAAGATCCTTGAGAGTTTTCGCCCCGAAGAACG
TTTTCCAATGATGAGCACTTTTAAAGTTCTGCTATGTGGCGCGGTATTATCCCGTATTGACGCCGGGCAA
GAGCAACTCGGTCGCCGCATACACTATTCTCAGAATGACTTGGTTGAGTACTCACCAGTCACAGAAAAGC
ATCTTACGGATGGCATGACAGTAAGAGAATTATGCAGTGCTGCCATAACCATGAGTGATAACACTGCGGC
CAACTTACTTCTGACAACGATCGGAGGACCGAAGGAGCTAACCGCTTTTTTGCACAACATGGGGGATCAT
GTAACTCGCCTTGATCGTTGGGAACCGGAGCTGAATGAAGCCATACCAAACGACGAGCGTGACACCACGA
TGCCTGTAGCAATGGCAACAACGTTGCGCAAACTATTAACTGGCGAACTACTTACTCTAGCTTCCCGGCA
ACAATTAATAGACTGGATGGAGGCGGATAAAGTTGCAGGACCACTTCTGCGCTCGGCCCTTCCGGCTGGC
TGGTTTATTGCTGATAAATCTGGAGCCGGTGAGCGTGGAAGCCGCGGTATCATTGCAGCACTGGGGCCAG
ATGGTAAGCCCTCCCGTATCGTAGTTATCTACACGACGGGGAGTCAGGCAACTATGGATGAACGAAATAG
ACAGATCGCTGAGATAGGTGCCTCACTGATTAAGCATTGGTAACTGTCAGACCAAGTTTACTCATATATA
CTTTAGATTGATTTAAAACTTCATTTTTAATTTAAAAGGATCTAGGTGAAGATCCTTTTTGATAATCTCA
TGACCAAAATCCCTTAACGTGAGTTTTCGTTCCACTGAGCGTCAGACCCCGTAGAAAAGATCAAAGGATC
TTCTTGAGATCCTTTTTTTCTGCGCGTAATCTGCTGCTTGCAAACAAAAAAACCACCGCTACCAGCGGTG
GTTTGTTTGCCGGATCAAGAGCTACCAACTCTTTTTCCGAAGGTAACTGGCTTCAGCAGAGCGCAGATAC
CAAATACTGTCCTTCTAGTGTAGCCGTAGTTAGGCCACCACTTCAAGAACTCTGTAGCACCGCCTACATA
CCTCGCTCTGCTAATCCTGTTACCAGTGGCTGCTGCCAGTGGCGATAAGTCGTGTCTTACCGGGTTGGAC
TCAAGACGATAGTTACCGGATAAGGCGCAGCGGTCGGGCTGAACGGGGGGTTCGTGCACACAGCCCAGCT
TGGAGCGAACGACCTACACCGAACTGAGATACCTACAGCGTGAGCTATGAGAAAGCGCCACGCTTCCCGA
AGGGAGAAAGGCGGACAGGTATCCGGTAAGCGGCAGGGTCGGAACAGGAGAGCGCACGAGGGAGCTTCCA
GGGGGAAACGCCTGGTATCTTTATAGTCCTGTCGGGTTTCGCCACCTCTGACTTGAGCGTCGATTTTTGT
GATGCTCGTCAGGGGGGCGGAGCCTATGGAAAAACGCCAGCAACGCGGCCTTTTTACGGTTCCTGGCCTT
TTGCTGGCCTTTTGCTCACATGT
Features (pLannotate 1.2.2; 18 found; start..end, strand, type, name):
      1..241     +  promoter       U6 promoter: RNA polymerase III promoter for human U6 snRNA
    289..356     +  misc_RNA       tracrRNA (fragment): trans-activating CRISPR RNA for the Streptococcus pyogenes CRISPR/Cas9 system
    363..406     +  misc_RNA       gRNA scaffold (fragment): guide RNA scaffold for the Streptococcus pyogenes CRISPR/Cas9 system
    453..738     +  enhancer       CMV enhancer: human cytomegalovirus immediate early enhancer; contains an 18-bp deletion relative to the standard CMV enhancer
    740..1017    +  promoter       chicken β-actin promoter: No description available
   1018..1246    +  intron         hybrid intron: hybrid between chicken β-actin (CBA) and minute virus of mice (MMV) introns (Gray et al., 2011)
   1267..1294    +  CDS            3xHA (fragment): three tandem HA epitope tags
   1327..3042    +  CDS            Cas9(N): N-terminal portion of Streptococcus pyogenes Cas9 (Zetsche et al., 2015)
   2929..5427    +  CDS            Cas9(C): C-terminal portion of Streptococcus pyogenes Cas9 (Zetsche et al., 2015)
   5494..5605    +  polyA_signal   bGH poly(A) signal: bovine growth hormone polyadenylation signal
   5710..5850    +  repeat_region  AAV2 ITR: inverted terminal repeat of adeno-associated virus serotype 2 inverted
   5855..5906    -  misc_feature   bom (fragment): basis of mobility region from pBR322
   5925..6305    +  rep_origin     M13 ori (sequence partly withheld): M13 bacteriophage origin of replication; arrow indicates direction of (+) strand synthesis
   6381..6430    -  misc_feature   bom (fragment): basis of mobility region from pBR322
   6532..6567    -  CDS            rop (fragment): Rop protein, which maintains plasmids at low copy number; rop
   6662..6766    +  promoter       AmpR promoter: bla
   6767..7627    +  CDS            AmpR: β-lactamase; bla; confers resistance to ampicillin, carbenicillin, and related antibiotics
   7798..8386    +  rep_origin     ori: high-copy-number ColE1/pMB1/pBR322/pUC origin of replication
