>Addgene plasmid #122345 | px335-sgRNA-EF(Cas9n)-Eif4a1-R | addgene full sequence | sequence record 237582 | Addgene NGS Result
GAGGGCCTATTTCCCATGATTCCTTCATATTTGCATATACGATACAAGGCTGTTAGAGAGATAATTGGAA
TTAATTTGACTGTAAACACAAAGATATTAGTACAAAATACGTGACGTAGAAAGTAATAATTTCTTGGGTA
GTTTGCAGTTTTAAAATTATGTTTTAAAATGGACTATCATATGCTTACCGTAACTTGAAAGTATTTCGAT
TTCTTGGCTTTATATATCTTGTGGAAAGGACGAAACACCGGTCAGGATTCTCGGTAAGAAGTTTAAGAGC
TATGCTGGAAACAGCATAGCAAGTTTAAATAAGGCTAGTCCGTTATCAACTTGAAAAAGTGGCACCGAGT
CGGTGCTTTTTTGTTTTAGAGCTAGAAATAGCAAGTTAAAATAAGGCTAGTCCGTTTTTAGCGCGTGCGC
CAATTCTGCAGACAAATGGCTCTAGAGGTACCCGTTACATAACTTACGGTAAATGGCCCGCCTGGCTGAC
CGCCCAACGACCCCCGCCCATTGACGTCAATAGTAACGCCAATAGGGACTTTCCATTGACGTCAATGGGT
GGAGTATTTACGGTAAACTGCCCACTTGGCAGTACATCAAGTGTATCATATGCCAAGTACGCCCCCTATT
GACGTCAATGACGGTAAATGGCCCGCCTGGCATTGTGCCCAGTACATGACCTTATGGGACTTTCCTACTT
GGCAGTACATCTACGTATTAGTCATCGCTATTACCATGGTCGAGGTGAGCCCCACGTTCTGCTTCACTCT
CCCCATCTCCCCCCCCTCCCCACCCCCAATTTTGTATTTATTTATTTTTTAATTATTTTGTGCAGCGATG
GGGGCGGGGGGGGGGGGGGGGCGCGCGCCRGGCGGGGCGGGGSGGGGGGGGGGGGGGGGGGGGGCGRGGC
GGAGAGGTGCGGCGGCAGCCAATCAGAGCGGCGCGCTCCGAAAGTTTCCTTTTATGGCGAGGCGGCGGCG
GCGGCGGCCCTATAAAAAGCGAAGCGCGCGGCGGGCGGGAGTCGCTGCGCGCTGCCTTCGCCCCGTGCCC
CGCTCCGCCGCCGCCTCGCGCCGCCCGCCCCGGCTCTGACTGACCGCGTTACTCCCACAGGTGAGCGGGC
GGGACGGCCCTTCTCCTCCGGGCTGTAATTAGCTGAGCAAGAGGTAAGGGTTTAAGGGATGGTTGGTTGG
TGGGGTATTAATGTTTAATTACCTGGAGCACCTGCCTGAAATCACTTTTTTTCAGGTTGGACCGGTGCCA
CCATGTACCCATACGATGTTCCAGATTACGCTTCGCCGAAGAAAAAGCGCAAGGTCGAAGCGTCCGACAA
GAAGTACAGCATCGGCCTGGCCATCGGCACCAACTCTGTGGGCTGGGCCGTGATCACCGACGAGTACAAG
GTGCCCAGCAAGAAATTCAAGGTGCTGGGCAACACCGACCGGCACAGCATCAAGAAGAACCTGATCGGAG
CCCTGCTGTTCGACAGCGGCGAAACAGCCGAGGCCACCCGGCTGAAGAGAACCGCCAGAAGAAGATACAC
CAGACGGAAGAACCGGATCTGCTATCTGCAAGAGATCTTCAGCAACGAGATGGCCAAGGTGGACGACAGC
TTCTTCCACAGACTGGAAGAGTCCTTCCTGGTGGAAGAGGATAAGAAGCACGAGCGGCACCCCATCTTCG
GCAACATCGTGGACGAGGTGGCCTACCACGAGAAGTACCCCACCATCTACCACCTGAGAAAGAAACTGGT
GGACAGCACCGACAAGGCCGACCTGCGGCTGATCTATCTGGCCCTGGCCCACATGATCAAGTTCCGGGGC
CACTTCCTGATCGAGGGCGACCTGAACCCCGACAACAGCGACGTGGACAAGCTGTTCATCCAGCTGGTGC
AGACCTACAACCAGCTGTTCGAGGAAAACCCCATCAACGCCAGCGGCGTGGACGCCAAGGCCATCCTGTC
TGCCAGACTGAGCAAGAGCAGACGGCTGGAAAATCTGATCGCCCAGCTGCCCGGCGAGAAGAAGAATGGC
CTGTTCGGCAACCTGATTGCCCTGAGCCTGGGCCTGACCCCCAACTTCAAGAGCAACTTCGACCTGGCCG
AGGATGCCAAACTGCAGCTGAGCAAGGACACCTACGACGACGACCTGGACAACCTGCTGGCCCAGATCGG
CGACCAGTACGCCGACCTGTTTCTGGCCGCCAAGAACCTGTCCGACGCCATCCTGCTGAGCGACATCCTG
AGAGTGAACACCGAGATCACCAAGGCCCCCCTGAGCGCCTCTATGATCAAGAGATACGACGAGCACCACC
AGGACCTGACCCTGCTGAAAGCTCTCGTGCGGCAGCAGCTGCCTGAGAAGTACAAAGAGATTTTCTTCGA
CCAGAGCAAGAACGGCTACGCCGGCTACATTGACGGCGGAGCCAGCCAGGAAGAGTTCTACAAGTTCATC
AAGCCCATCCTGGAAAAGATGGACGGCACCGAGGAACTGCTCGTGAAGCTGAACAGAGAGGACCTGCTGC
GGAAGCAGCGGACCTTCGACAACGGCAGCATCCCCCACCAGATCCACCTGGGAGAGCTGCACGCCATTCT
GCGGCGGCAGGAAGATTTTTACCCATTCCTGAAGGACAACCGGGAAAAGATCGAGAAGATCCTGACCTTC
CGCATCCCCTACTACGTGGGCCCTCTGGCCAGGGGAAACAGCAGATTCGCCTGGATGACCAGAAAGAGCG
AGGAAACCATCACCCCCTGGAACTTCGAGGAAGTGGTGGACAAGGGCGCTTCCGCCCAGAGCTTCATCGA
GCGGATGACCAACTTCGATAAGAACCTGCCCAACGAGAAGGTGCTGCCCAAGCACAGCCTGCTGTACGAG
TACTTCACCGTGTATAACGAGCTGACCAAAGTGAAATACGTGACCGAGGGAATGAGAAAGCCCGCCTTCC
TGAGCGGCGAGCAGAAAAAGGCCATCGTGGACCTGCTGTTCAAGACCAACCGGAAAGTGACCGTGAAGCA
GCTGAAAGAGGACTACTTCAAGAAAATCGAGTGCTTCGACTCCGTGGAAATCTCCGGCGTGGAAGATCGG
TTCAACGCCTCCCTGGGCACATACCACGATCTGCTGAAAATTATCAAGGACAAGGACTTCCTGGACAATG
AGGAAAACGAGGACATTCTGGAAGATATCGTGCTGACCCTGACACTGTTTGAGGACAGAGAGATGATCGA
GGAACGGCTGAAAACCTATGCCCACCTGTTCGACGACAAAGTGATGAAGCAGCTGAAGCGGCGGAGATAC
ACCGGCTGGGGCAGGCTGAGCCGGAAGCTGATCAACGGCATCCGGGACAAGCAGTCCGGCAAGACAATCC
TGGATTTCCTGAAGTCCGACGGCTTCGCCAACAGAAACTTCATGCAGCTGATCCACGACGACAGCCTGAC
CTTTAAAGAGGACATCCAGAAAGCCCAGGTGTCCGGCCAGGGCGATAGCCTGCACGAGCACATTGCCAAT
CTGGCCGGCAGCCCCGCCATTAAGAAGGGCATCCTGCAGACAGTGAAGGTGGTGGACGAGCTCGTGAAAG
TGATGGGCCGGCACAAGCCCGAGAACATCGTGATCGAAATGGCCAGAGAGAACCAGACCACCCAGAAGGG
ACAGAAGAACAGCCGCGAGAGAATGAAGCGGATCGAAGAGGGCATCAAAGAGCTGGGCAGCCAGATCCTG
AAAGAACACCCCGTGGAAAACACCCAGCTGCAGAACGAGAAGCTGTACCTGTACTACCTGCAGAATGGGC
GGGATATGTACGTGGACCAGGAACTGGACATCAACCGGCTGTCCGACTACGATGTGGACCATATCGTGCC
TCAGAGCTTTCTGAAGGACGACTCCATCGACAACAAGGTGCTGACCAGAAGCGACAAGAACCGGGGCAAG
AGCGACAACGTGCCCTCCGAAGAGGTCGTGAAGAAGATGAAGAACTACTGGCGGCAGCTGCTGAACGCCA
AGCTGATTACCCAGAGAAAGTTCGACAATCTGACCAAGGCCGAGAGAGGCGGCCTGAGCGAACTGGATAA
GGCCGGCTTCATCAAGAGACAGCTGGTGGAAACCCGGCAGATCACAAAGCACGTGGCACAGATCCTGGAC
TCCCGGATGAACACTAAGTACGACGAGAATGACAAGCTGATCCGGGAAGTGAAAGTGATCACCCTGAAGT
CCAAGCTGGTGTCCGATTTCCGGAAGGATTTCCAGTTTTACAAAGTGCGCGAGATCAACAACTACCACCA
CGCCCACGACGCCTACCTGAACGCCGTCGTGGGAACCGCCCTGATCAAAAAGTACCCTAAGCTGGAAAGC
GAGTTCGTGTACGGCGACTACAAGGTGTACGACGTGCGGAAGATGATCGCCAAGAGCGAGCAGGAAATCG
GCAAGGCTACCGCCAAGTACTTCTTCTACAGCAACATCATGAACTTTTTCAAGACCGAGATTACCCTGGC
CAACGGCGAGATCCGGAAGCGGCCTCTGATCGAGACAAACGGCGAAACCGGGGAGATCGTGTGGGATAAG
GGCCGGGATTTTGCCACCGTGCGGAAAGTGCTGAGCATGCCCCAAGTGAATATCGTGAAAAAGACCGAGG
TGCAGACAGGCGGCTTCAGCAAAGAGTCTATCCTGCCCAAGAGGAACAGCGATAAGCTGATCGCCAGAAA
GAAGGACTGGGACCCTAAGAAGTACGGCGGCTTCGACAGCCCCACCGTGGCCTATTCTGTGCTGGTGGTG
GCCAAAGTGGAAAAGGGCAAGTCCAAGAAACTGAAGAGTGTGAAAGAGCTGCTGGGGATCACCATCATGG
AAAGAAGCAGCTTCGAGAAGAATCCCATCGACTTTCTGGAAGCCAAGGGCTACAAAGAAGTGAAAAAGGA
CCTGATCATCAAGCTGCCTAAGTACTCCCTGTTCGAGCTGGAAAACGGCCGGAAGAGAATGCTGGCCTCT
GCCGGCGAACTGCAGAAGGGAAACGAACTGGCCCTGCCCTCCAAATATGTGAACTTCCTGTACCTGGCCA
GCCACTATGAGAAGCTGAAGGGCTCCCCCGAGGATAATGAGCAGAAACAGCTGTTTGTGGAACAGCACAA
GCACTACCTGGACGAGATCATCGAGCAGATCAGCGAGTTCTCCAAGAGAGTGATCCTGGCCGACGCTAAT
CTGGACAAAGTGCTGTCCGCCTACAACAAGCACCGGGATAAGCCCATCAGAGAGCAGGCCGAGAATATCA
TCCACCTGTTTACCCTGACCAATCTGGGAGCCCCTGCCGCCTTCAAGTACTTTGACACCACCATCGACCG
GAAGAGGTACACCAGCACCAAAGAGGTGCTGGACGCCACCCTGATCCACCAGAGCATCACCGGCCTGTAC
GAGACACGGATCGACCTGTCTCAGCTGGGAGGCGACAGCCCCAAGAAGAAGAGAAAGGTGGAGGCCAGCT
AAGAATTCCTAGAGCTCGCTGATCAGCCTCGACTGTGCCTTCTAGTTGCCAGCCATCTGTTGTTTGCCCC
TCCCCCGTGCCTTCCTTGACCCTGGAAGGTGCCACTCCCACTGTCCTTTCCTAATAAAATGAGGAAATTG
CATCGCATTGTCTGAGTAGGTGTCATTCTATTCTGGGGGGTGGGGTGGGGCAGGACAGCAAGGGGGAGGA
TTGGGAAGAGAATAGCAGGCATGCTGGGGAGCGGCCGCAGGAACCCCTAGTGATGGAGTTGGCCACTCCC
TCTCTGCGCGCTCGCTCGCTCACTGAGGCCGGGCGACCAAAGGTCGCCCGACGCCCGGGCTTTGCCCGGG
CGGCCTCAGTGAGCGAGCGAGCGCGCAGCTGCCTGCAGGGGCGCCTGATGCGGTATTTTCTCCTTACGCA
TCTGTGCGGTATTTCACACCGCATA
[95 nt withheld, positions 5906-6000]
T
[46 nt withheld, positions 6002-6047]
C
[141 nt withheld, positions 6049-6189]
CCTTTGACGTTGGAGTCCACGTTCTTT
[37 nt withheld, positions 6217-6253]
ACTCTATCTCGGGCTATTCTTTTGATTTATAAGGGATTTTGCCGATTTCGGTCTATTGGTTAAAAAATGA
GCTGATTTAACAAAAATTTAACGCGAATTTTAACAAAATATTAACGTTTACAATTTTATGGTGCACTCTC
AGTACAATCTGCTCTGATGCCGCATAGTTAAGCCAGCCCCGACACCCGCCAACACCCGCTGACGCGCCCT
GACGGGCTTGTCTGCTCCCGGCATCCGCTTACAGACAAGCTGTGACCGTCTCCGGGAGCTGCATGTGTCA
GAGGTTTTCACCGTCATCACCGAAACGCGCGAGACGAAAGGGCCTCGTGATACGCCTATTTTTATAGGTT
AATGTCATGATAATAATGGTTTCTTAGACGTCAGGTGGCACTTTTCGGGGAAATGTGCGCGGAACCCCTA
TTTGTTTATTTTTCTAAATACATTCAAATATGTATCCGCTCATGAGACAATAACCCTGATAAATGCTTCA
ATAATATTGAAAAAGGAAGAGTATGAGTATTCAACATTTCCGTGTCGCCCTTATTCCCTTTTTTGCGGCA
TTTTGCCTTCCTGTTTTTGCTCACCCAGAAACGCTGGTGAAAGTAAAAGATGCTGAAGATCAGTTGGGTG
CACGAGTGGGTTACATCGAACTGGATCTCAACAGCGGTAAGATCCTTGAGAGTTTTCGCCCCGAAGAACG
TTTTCCAATGATGAGCACTTTTAAAGTTCTGCTATGTGGCGCGGTATTATCCCGTATTGACGCCGGGCAA
GAGCAACTCGGTCGCCGCATACACTATTCTCAGAATGACTTGGTTGAGTACTCACCAGTCACAGAAAAGC
ATCTTACGGATGGCATGACAGTAAGAGAATTATGCAGTGCTGCCATAACCATGAGTGATAACACTGCGGC
CAACTTACTTCTGACAACGATCGGAGGACCGAAGGAGCTAACCGCTTTTTTGCACAACATGGGGGATCAT
GTAACTCGCCTTGATCGTTGGGAACCGGAGCTGAATGAAGCCATACCAAACGACGAGCGTGACACCACGA
TGCCTGTAGCAATGGCAACAACGTTGCGCAAACTATTAACTGGCGAACTACTTACTCTAGCTTCCCGGCA
ACAATTAATAGACTGGATGGAGGCGGATAAAGTTGCAGGACCACTTCTGCGCTCGGCCCTTCCGGCTGGC
TGGTTTATTGCTGATAAATCTGGAGCCGGTGAGCGTGGAAGCCGCGGTATCATTGCAGCACTGGGGCCAG
ATGGTAAGCCCTCCCGTATCGTAGTTATCTACACGACGGGGAGTCAGGCAACTATGGATGAACGAAATAG
ACAGATCGCTGAGATAGGTGCCTCACTGATTAAGCATTGGTAACTGTCAGACCAAGTTTACTCATATATA
CTTTAGATTGATTTAAAACTTCATTTTTAATTTAAAAGGATCTAGGTGAAGATCCTTTTTGATAATCTCA
TGACCAAAATCCCTTAACGTGAGTTTTCGTTCCACTGAGCGTCAGACCCCGTAGAAAAGATCAAAGGATC
TTCTTGAGATCCTTTTTTTCTGCGCGTAATCTGCTGCTTGCAAACAAAAAAACCACCGCTACCAGCGGTG
GTTTGTTTGCCGGATCAAGAGCTACCAACTCTTTTTCCGAAGGTAACTGGCTTCAGCAGAGCGCAGATAC
CAAATACTGTTCTTCTAGTGTAGCCGTAGTTAGGCCACCACTTCAAGAACTCTGTAGCACCGCCTACATA
CCTCGCTCTGCTAATCCTGTTACCAGTGGCTGCTGCCAGTGGCGATAAGTCGTGTCTTACCGGGTTGGAC
TCAAGACGATAGTTACCGGATAAGGCGCAGCGGTCGGGCTGAACGGGGGGTTCGTGCACACAGCCCAGCT
TGGAGCGAACGACCTACACCGAACTGAGATACCTACAGCGTGAGCTATGAGAAAGCGCCACGCTTCCCGA
AGGGAGAAAGGCGGACAGGTATCCGGTAAGCGGCAGGGTCGGAACAGGAGAGCGCACGAGGGAGCTTCCA
GGGGGAAACGCCTGGTATCTTTATAGTCCTGTCGGGTTTCGCCACCTCTGACTTGAGCGTCGATTTTTGT
GATGCTCGTCAGGGGGGCGGAGCCTATGGAAAAACGCCAGCAACGCGGCCTTTTTACGGTTCCTGGCCTT
TTGCTGGCCTTTTGCTCACATGT
Features (pLannotate 1.2.2; 18 found; start..end, strand, type, name):
      1..241     +  promoter       U6 promoter: RNA polymerase III promoter for human U6 snRNA
    289..356     +  misc_RNA       tracrRNA (fragment): trans-activating CRISPR RNA for the Streptococcus pyogenes CRISPR/Cas9 system
    363..406     +  misc_RNA       gRNA scaffold (fragment): guide RNA scaffold for the Streptococcus pyogenes CRISPR/Cas9 system
    453..738     +  enhancer       CMV enhancer: human cytomegalovirus immediate early enhancer; contains an 18-bp deletion relative to the standard CMV enhancer
    740..1017    +  promoter       chicken β-actin promoter: No description available
   1018..1245    +  intron         hybrid intron: hybrid between chicken β-actin (CBA) and minute virus of mice (MMV) introns (Gray et al., 2011)
   1266..1293    +  CDS            3xHA (fragment): three tandem HA epitope tags
   1326..3041    +  CDS            Cas9(N): N-terminal portion of Streptococcus pyogenes Cas9 (Zetsche et al., 2015)
   2928..5426    +  CDS            Cas9(C): C-terminal portion of Streptococcus pyogenes Cas9 (Zetsche et al., 2015)
   5493..5604    +  polyA_signal   bGH poly(A) signal: bovine growth hormone polyadenylation signal
   5709..5849    +  repeat_region  AAV2 ITR: inverted terminal repeat of adeno-associated virus serotype 2 inverted
   5854..5905    -  misc_feature   bom (fragment): basis of mobility region from pBR322
   5924..6379    +  rep_origin     f1 ori (sequence partly withheld): f1 bacteriophage origin of replication; arrow indicates direction of (+) strand synthesis
   6380..6429    -  misc_feature   bom (fragment): basis of mobility region from pBR322
   6531..6566    -  CDS            rop (fragment): Rop protein, which maintains plasmids at low copy number; rop
   6661..6765    +  promoter       AmpR promoter: bla
   6766..7626    +  CDS            AmpR: β-lactamase; bla; confers resistance to ampicillin, carbenicillin, and related antibiotics
   7797..8385    +  rep_origin     ori: high-copy-number ColE1/pMB1/pBR322/pUC origin of replication
