[The description below was written by a language model from this plasmid's Addgene catalogue record and pLannotate feature annotations shown in this document.]
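Description:
px335-sgRNA-EF(Cas9n)-Eif4a1-R is a mammalian expression plasmid built on the px335 backbone that delivers both components of a Streptococcus pyogenes CRISPR nickase system from a single vector of about 8.4 kb. It is propagated in E. coli as a high-copy plasmid through a ColE1/pUC-type origin and selected with ampicillin via the β-lactamase gene. A filamentous phage (f1/M13) origin is also present. The two annotated sequence records, one from the depositor and one from repository sequencing, differ by a single nucleotide in length and show the same feature layout.

The first cassette uses the human U6 RNA polymerase III promoter to transcribe a 20-nt guide against mouse Eif4a1, cloned into BbsI sites that were destroyed in the process. The guide is fused to a modified scaffold. The record states that the optimized sgRNA(F+E) design was applied, which probably explains why the scaffold is annotated only as partial tracrRNA and gRNA scaffold matches. The second cassette drives Cas9 from a CMV enhancer/chicken β-actin promoter with a hybrid intron and terminates at a bGH polyadenylation signal. The Cas9 reading frame is annotated as overlapping N- and C-terminal portions that together span the full protein, preceded by a short match to an epitope tag. The catalogue entry identifies the enzyme as the nickase form, although the inactivating mutation is not itself annotated. A single AAV2 ITR lies downstream of the poly(A) signal, and one ITR alone does not make a packageable AAV genome.

Because a nickase cuts only one strand, such plasmids are generally used in pairs with offset guides. The "R" suffix may mark this as one member of such a pair, though the record does not say so. The stated purpose is simply to express the Eif4a1 sgRNA and Cas9 nickase in mammalian cells.
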