Addgene plasmid #122345: px335-sgRNA-EF(Cas9n)-Eif4a1-R
Purpose: Expresses sgRNA targeting mouse Eif4a1 and Cas9 nickase in mammalian cells
Depositing lab: Hiroshi Ochiai. Publication: Genome-wide kinetic properties of transcriptional bursting in mouse embryonic stem cells. Ochiai H, Hayashi T, Umeda M, Yoshimura M, Harada A, Shimizu Y, Nakano K, Saitoh N, Liu Z, Yamamoto T, Okamura T, Ohkawa Y, Kimura H, Nikaido I. Sci Adv. 2020 Jun 17;6(25):eaaz6699. doi: 10.1126/sciadv.aaz6699. eCollection 2020 Jun. PubMed 32596448.
Backbone
  Vector backbone: px335
  Backbone size w/o insert (bp): 8427
  Total vector size (bp): 8447
  Modifications to backbone: We applied an optimized sgRNA design (sgRNA(F+E)) (Chen et al., Cell, 2013)
  Vector type: Mammalian Expression
Growth in bacteria
  Bacterial resistance: Ampicillin, 100 μg/mL
  Growth temperature: 37°C
  Growth strain: DH5alpha
  Copy number: High Copy
Gene/Insert
  Gene/Insert name: sgRNA for mouse Eif4a1
  gRNA/shRNA sequence: GTCAGGATTCTCGGTAAGAA
  Species: Synthetic
  Cloning method: Restriction Enzyme; 5′ cloning site BbsI (destroyed during cloning); 3′ cloning site BbdI (destroyed during cloning)
  Sequencing primers: 5′ LKO1_5_primer
Terms and licenses: Academic/Nonprofit Terms; Industry Terms: Not Available to Industry
How to cite: px335-sgRNA-EF(Cas9n)-Eif4a1-R was a gift from Hiroshi Ochiai (Addgene plasmid # 122345 ; http://n2t.net/addgene:122345 ; RRID:Addgene_122345)
